Addgene plasmid #135765: UB061 (FCK-stGtACR2-fusionRed)
Purpose: expresses soma targeted GtACR2
Depositing lab: Adam Cohen. Depositing organization: Harvard University. Publication: All-Optical Electrophysiology Reveals the Role of Lateral Inhibition in Sensory Processing in Cortical Layer 1. Fan LZ, Kheifets S, Bohm UL, Wu H, Piatkevich KD, Xie ME, Parot V, Ha Y, Evans KE, Boyden ES, Takesian AE, Cohen AE. Cell. 2020 Jan 23. pii: S0092-8674(20)30047-7. doi: 10.1016/j.cell.2020.01.001. PubMed 31978320.
Backbone
  Vector backbone: FCK
  Backbone size w/o insert (bp): 8533
  Total vector size (bp): 10383
  Vector type: Mammalian Expression, Lentiviral
Growth in bacteria
  Bacterial resistance: Ampicillin, 100 μg/mL
  Growth temperature: 30°C
  Growth strain: NEB Stable
  Copy number: Unknown
Gene/Insert
  Gene/Insert name: stGtACR2 (alt name: soma-targeted Guillardia theta anion-conducting channelrhodopsin 2)
  Species: Synthetic; Guillardia theta
  Insert size (bp): 1851
  Tag / fusion protein: Fusion Red
Terms and licenses: Academic/Nonprofit Terms; Industry Terms: Not Available to Industry
How to cite: UB061 (FCK-stGtACR2-fusionRed) was a gift from Adam Cohen (Addgene plasmid # 135765 ; http://n2t.net/addgene:135765 ; RRID:Addgene_135765)
