[The description below was written by a language model from this plasmid's Addgene catalogue record and pLannotate feature annotations shown in this document.]
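Description:
UB061 (FCK-stGtACR2-fusionRed) is a 10,383 bp HIV-1-based lentiviral transfer plasmid on the FCK backbone, built for mammalian expression of a soma-targeted version of GtACR2, the light-gated anion-conducting channelrhodopsin from Guillardia theta. In bacteria it is maintained through a high-copy ColE1/pUC-type origin and ampicillin resistance (AmpR). An f1 origin is also present, along with an SV40/EM7-driven BleoR cassette that could provide Zeocin-type selection. The viral portion has a CMV enhancer/promoter placed upstream of a truncated 5' LTR to drive genomic RNA production in packaging cells. This is followed by the Ψ packaging signal with a gag fragment, the RRE for Rev-dependent nuclear export, and the cPPT/CTS. Downstream of the payload lie a WPRE to enhance transcript expression, a second truncated LTR, and a bGH polyadenylation signal.

The FCK name is often associated with a CaMKIIα promoter, but the feature table annotates a CMV enhancer and promoter immediately upstream of the insert, so the internal promoter here appears to be CMV. The opsin coding region itself was not annotated and presumably sits in the unlabelled stretch between this promoter and the downstream features. It is followed by a short KCNJ2 (Kir2.1) fragment, consistent with a membrane trafficking signal, and then by the FusionRed red fluorescent protein. A rat Kcnb1 (Kv2.1) fragment comes last and most likely provides the motif that restricts the fusion to the soma and proximal processes. The construct serves to produce lentivirus or to transfect cells directly for optogenetic silencing. Somatic confinement of the chloride conductance limits unwanted axonal effects, and the red tag marks expressing cells.
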