Features (pLannotate 1.2.2; 33 found; start..end, strand, type, name):
     72..932     -  CDS            AmpR: β-lactamase; bla; confers resistance to ampicillin, carbenicillin, and related antibiotics
    933..1037    -  promoter       AmpR promoter: bla
   1096..1148    -  misc_feature   bom (fragment): basis of mobility region from pBR322
   1303..1682    +  enhancer       CMV enhancer: human cytomegalovirus immediate early enhancer
   1683..1882    +  promoter       CMV promoter: human cytomegalovirus (CMV) immediate early promoter
   1900..2080    +  LTR            5' LTR (truncated): truncated 5' long terminal repeat (LTR) from HIV-1
   2127..2252    +  misc_feature   HIV-1 Ψ: packaging signal of human immunodeficiency virus type 1
   2236..2599    +  CDS            HIV-1 gag (fragment): gag protein from human immunodeficiency virus 1; gag
   2745..2978    +  misc_feature   RRE: The Rev response element (RRE) of HIV-1 allows for Rev-dependent mRNA export from the nucleus to the cytoplasm.
   3355..3455    +  CDS            Rev (fragment): human immunodeficiency virus 1 (HIV-1) Rev protein; rev; enhances nuclear export of unspliced and incompletely spliced viral mRNAs
   3505..3622    +  misc_feature   cPPT/CTS: central polypurine tract and central termination sequence of HIV-1
   3681..3984    +  enhancer       CMV enhancer: human cytomegalovirus immediate early enhancer
   3985..4188    +  promoter       CMV promoter: human cytomegalovirus (CMV) immediate early promoter
   5156..5215    +  CDS            KCNJ2 (fragment): KCNJ2_HUMAN - Also known as IRK1. Experimental evidence at protein level: Swiss-Prot protein existence level 1. Probably participates in establishing action potential waveform and excitability of neuronal and muscle tissues. Inward rectifier potassium channels are characterized by a greater tendency to allow potassium to flow into the cell rather than out of it. Their voltage dependence is regulated by the concentration of extracellular potassium; as external potassium is raised, the voltage range of the channel opening shifts to more positive voltages. The inward rectification is mainly due t
   5219..5914    +  CDS            FusionRed: FusionRed is a basic (constitutively fluorescent) red fluorescent protein published in 2012, derived from Entacmaea quadricolor. It has low acid sensitivity.
   5915..6109    +  CDS            Kcnb1 (fragment): KCNB1_RAT - Experimental evidence at protein level: Swiss-Prot protein existence level 1. Voltage-gated potassium channel that mediates transmembrane potassium transport in excitable membranes, primarily in the brain, but also in the pancreas and cardiovascular system. Contributes to the regulation of the action potential (AP) repolarization, duration and frequency of repetitive AP firing in neurons, muscle cells and endocrine cells and plays a role in homeostatic attenuation of electrical excitability throughout the brain (PubMed:10024359, PubMed:10618149, PubMed:12451110, PubMed:17379638, Pu
   6116..6140    +  misc_feature   MCS (fragment): pBluescript multiple cloning site
   6140..6728    +  misc_feature   WPRE: woodchuck hepatitis virus posttranscriptional regulatory element
   6665..7246    +  CDS            nef (fragment): NEF_HV1H2 - Experimental evidence at protein level: Swiss-Prot protein existence level 1. Extracellular Nef protein targets CD4(+) T-lymphocytes for apoptosis by interacting with CXCR4 surface receptors. From Human immunodeficiency virus type 1 group M subtype B (isolate HXB2) (HIV-1).
   7253..7433    +  LTR            5' LTR (truncated): truncated 5' long terminal repeat (LTR) from HIV-1
   7465..7689    +  polyA_signal   bGH poly(A) signal: bovine growth hormone polyadenylation signal
   7693..7714    +  promoter       SV40 promoter (fragment): SV40 enhancer and early promoter
   7735..8163    +  rep_origin     f1 ori (sequence partly withheld): f1 bacteriophage origin of replication; arrow indicates direction of (+) strand synthesis
   8177..8506    +  promoter       SV40 promoter: SV40 enhancer and early promoter
   8554..8601    +  promoter       EM7 promoter: synthetic bacterial promoter&nbsp
   8620..8994    +  CDS            BleoR: antibiotic-binding protein; Sh ble from Streptoalloteichus hindustanus; confers resistance to bleomycin, phleomycin, and Zeocin™
   9004..9129    +  CDS            ble (fragment): BLE_KLEPN - Experimental evidence at protein level: Swiss-Prot protein existence level 1. Binding protein with a strong affinity to the bleomycin family of antibiotics. Binds to CL990; an antimitotic-antibiotic compound. From Klebsiella pneumoniae.
   9124..9245    +  polyA_signal   SV40 poly(A) signal: SV40 polyadenylation signal
   9318..9334    -  protein_bind   lac operator: The lac repressor binds to the lac operator to inhibit transcription in E. coli. This inhibition can be relieved by adding lactose or isopropyl-β-D-thiogalactopyranoside (IPTG). lac repressor encoded by lacI
   9342..9372    -  promoter       lac promoter: promoter for the E. coli lac operon
   9387..9408    -  protein_bind   CAP binding site: CAP binding activates transcription in the presence of cAMP. E. coli catabolite activator protein
   9421..9513    -  CDS            lacI (fragment): lac repressor; lacI; The lac repressor binds to the lac operator to inhibit transcription in E. coli. This inhibition can be relieved by adding lactose or isopropyl-β-D-thiogalactopyranoside (IPTG).
   9696..10284   -  rep_origin     ori: high-copy-number ColE1/pMB1/pBR322/pUC origin of replication
>Addgene plasmid #135765 | UB061 (FCK-stGtACR2-fusionRed) | addgene full sequence | sequence record 269151 | Addgene NGS Result
TAGATCCTTTTAAATTAAAAATGAAGTTTTAAATCAATCTAAAGTATATATGAGTAAACTTGGTCTGACA
GTTACCAATGCTTAATCAGTGAGGCACCTATCTCAGCGATCTGTCTATTTCGTTCATCCATAGTTGCCTG
ACTCCCCGTCGTGTAGATAACTACGATACGGGAGGGCTTACCATCTGGCCCCAGTGCTGCAATGATACCG
CGAGACCCACGCTCACCGGCTCCAGATTTATCAGCAATAAACCAGCCAGCCGGAAGGGCCGAGCGCAGAA
GTGGTCCTGCAACTTTATCCGCCTCCATCCAGTCTATTAATTGTTGCCGGGAAGCTAGAGTAAGTAGTTC
GCCAGTTAATAGTTTGCGCAACGTTGTTGCCATTGCTACAGGCATCGTGGTGTCACGCTCGTCGTTTGGT
ATGGCTTCATTCAGCTCCGGTTCCCAACGATCAAGGCGAGTTACATGATCCCCCATGTTGTGCAAAAAAG
CGGTTAGCTCCTTCGGTCCTCCGATCGTTGTCAGAAGTAAGTTGGCCGCAGTGTTATCACTCATGGTTAT
GGCAGCACTGCATAATTCTCTTACTGTCATGCCATCCGTAAGATGCTTTTCTGTGACTGGTGAGTACTCA
ACCAAGTCATTCTGAGAATAGTGTATGCGGCGACCGAGTTGCTCTTGCCCGGCGTCAATACGGGATAATA
CCGCGCCACATAGCAGAACTTTAAAAGTGCTCATCATTGGAAAACGTTCTTCGGGGCGAAAACTCTCAAG
GATCTTACCGCTGTTGAGATCCAGTTCGATGTAACCCACTCGTGCACCCAACTGATCTTCAGCATCTTTT
ACTTTCACCAGCGTTTCTGGGTGAGCAAAAACAGGAAGGCAAAATGCCGCAAAAAAGGGAATAAGGGCGA
CACGGAAATGTTGAATACTCATACTCTTCCTTTTTCAATATTATTGAAGCATTTATCAGGGTTATTGTCT
CATGAGCGGATACATATTTGAATGTATTTAGAAAAATAAACAAATAGGGGTTCCGCGCACATTTCCCCGA
AAAGTGCCACCTGACGTCGACGGATCGGGAGATCTCCCGATCCCCTATGGTGCACTCTCAGTACAATCTG
CTCTGATGCCGCATAGTTAAGCCAGTATCTGCTCCCTGCTTGTGTGTTGGAGGTCGCTGAGTAGTGCGCG
AGCAAAATTTAAGCTACAACAAGGCAAGGCTTGACCGACAATTGCATGAAGAATCTGCTTAGGGTTAGGC
GTTTTGCGCTGCTTCGCGATGTACGGGCCAGATATACGCGTTGACATTGATTATTGACTAGTTATTAATA
GTAATCAATTACGGGGTCATTAGTTCATAGCCCATATATGGAGTTCCGCGTTACATAACTTACGGTAAAT
GGCCCGCCTGGCTGACCGCCCAACGACCCCCGCCCATTGACGTCAATAATGACGTATGTTCCCATAGTAA
CGCCAATAGGGACTTTCCATTGACGTCAATGGGTGGAGTATTTACGGTAAACTGCCCACTTGGCAGTACA
TCAAGTGTATCATATGCCAAGTACGCCCCCTATTGACGTCAATGACGGTAAATGGCCCGCCTGGCATTAT
GCCCAGTACATGACCTTATGGGACTTTCCTACTTGGCAGTACATCTACGTATTAGTCATCGCTATTACCA
TGGTGATGCGGTTTTGGCAGTACATCAATGGGCGTGGATAGCGGTTTGACTCACGGGGATTTCCAAGTCT
CCACCCCATTGACGTCAATGGGAGTTTGTTTTGGCACCAAAATCAACGGGACTTTCCAAAATGTCGTAAC
AACTCCGCCCCATTGACGCAAATGGGCGGTAGGCGTGTACGGTGGGAGGTCTATATAAGCAGCGCGTTTT
GCCTGTACTGGGTCTCTCTGGTTAGACCAGATCTGAGCCTGGGAGCTCTCTGGCTAACTAGGGAACCCAC
TGCTTAAGCCTCAATAAAGCTTGCCTTGAGTGCTTCAAGTAGTGTGTGCCCGTCTGTTGTGTGACTCTGG
TAACTAGAGATCCCTCAGACCCTTTTAGTCAGTGTGGAAAATCTCTAGCAGTGGCGCCCGAACAGGGACT
TGAAAGCGAAAGGGAAACCAGAGGAGCTCTCTCGACGCAGGACTCGGCTTGCTGAAGCGCGCACGGCAAG
AGGCGAGGGGCGGCGACTGGTGAGTACGCCAAAAATTTTGACTAGCGGAGGCTAGAAGGAGAGAGATGGG
TGCGAGAGCGTCAGTATTAAGCGGGGGAGAATTAGATCGCGATGGGAAAAAATTCGGTTAAGGCCAGGGG
GAAAGAAAAAATATAAATTAAAACATATAGTATGGGCAAGCAGGGAGCTAGAACGATTCGCAGTTAATCC
TGGCCTGTTAGAAACATCAGAAGGCTGTAGACAAATACTGGGACAGCTACAACCATCCCTTCAGACAGGA
TCAGAAGAACTTAGATCATTATATAATACAGTAGCAACCCTCTATTGTGTGCATCAAAGGATAGAGATAA
AAGACACCAAGGAAGCTTTAGACAAGATAGAGGAAGAGCAAAACAAAAGTAAGACCACCGCACAGCAAGC
GGCCGCTGATCTTCAGACCTGGAGGAGGAGATATGAGGGACAATTGGAGAAGTGAATTATATAAATATAA
AGTAGTAAAAATTGAACCATTAGGAGTAGCACCCACCAAGGCAAAGAGAAGAGTGGTGCAGAGAGAAAAA
AGAGCAGTGGGAATAGGAGCTTTGTTCCTTGGGTTCTTGGGAGCAGCAGGAAGCACTATGGGCGCAGCGT
CAATGACGCTGACGGTACAGGCCAGACAATTATTGTCTGGTATAGTGCAGCAGCAGAACAATTTGCTGAG
GGCTATTGAGGCGCAACAGCATCTGTTGCAACTCACAGTCTGGGGCATCAAGCAGCTCCAGGCAAGAATC
CTGGCTGTGGAAAGATACCTAAAGGATCAACAGCTCCTGGGGATTTGGGGTTGCTCTGGAAAACTCATTT
GCACCACTGCTGTGCCTTGGAATGCTAGTTGGAGTAATAAATCTCTGGAACAGATTTGGAATCACACGAC
CTGGATGGAGTGGGACAGAGAAATTAACAATTACACAAGCTTAATACACTCCTTAATTGAAGAATCGCAA
AACCAGCAAGAAAAGAATGAACAAGAATTATTGGAATTAGATAAATGGGCAAGTTTGTGGAATTGGTTTA
ACATAACAAATTGGCTGTGGTATATAAAATTATTCATAATGATAGTAGGAGGCTTGGTAGGTTTAAGAAT
AGTTTTTGCTGTACTTTCTATAGTGAATAGAGTTAGGCAGGGATATTCACCATTATCGTTTCAGACCCAC
CTCCCAACCCCGAGGGGACCCGACAGGCCCGAAGGAATAGAAGAAGAAGGTGGAGAGAGAGACAGAGACA
GATCCATTCGATTAGTGAACGGATCGGCACTGCGTGCGCCAATTCTGCAGACAAATGGCAGTATTCATCC
ACAATTTTAAAAGAAAAGGGGGGATTGGGGGGTACAGTGCAGGGGAAAGAATAGTAGACATAATAGCAAC
AGACATACAAACTAAAGAATTACAAAAACAAATTACAAAAATTCAAAATTTTCGGGTTTATTACAGGGAC
AGCAGAGATCCAGTTTGGTTAATTAAGCTTGGGAGTTCCGCGTTACATAACTTACGGTAAATGGCCCGCC
TGGCTGACCGCCCAACGACCCCCGCCCATTGACGTCAATAATGACGTATGTTCCCATAGTAACGCCAATA
GGGACTTTCCATTGACGTCAATGGGTGGAGCATTTACGGTAAACTGCCCACTTGGCAGTACATCAAGTGT
ATCATATGCCAAGTACGCCCCCTATTGACGTCAATGACGGTAAATGGCCCGCCTGGCATTATGCCCAGTA
CATGACCTTATGGGACTTTCCTACTTGGCAGTACATCTACGTATTAGTCATCGCTATTACCATGGTGATG
CGGTTTTGGCAGTACATCAATGGGCGTGGATAGCGGTTTGACTCACGGGGATTTCCAAGTCTCCACCCCA
TTGACGTCAATGGGAGTTTGTTTTGGCACCAAAATCAACGGGACTTTCCAAAATGTCGTAACAACTCCGC
CCCATTGACGCAAATGGGCGGTAGGCGTGTACGGTGGGAGGTCTATATAAGCAGAGCTCGTTTAGTGAAC
CGTCAGATCGCCTGGAGACGCCATCCACGCTGTTTTGACCTCCATAGAAGACACCGACTCTAGAGGATCC
GCCACCATGGCATCACAGGTCGTCTATGGGGAATGGGCATCAACTCACACCGAGTGCTACAATATGTCCA
GAATCGACTCCACCTTCGTCTCACTGCTGCAGCTGGTGTGGGCCGTGGTCTCAGGCTGCCAGACAATCTT
CATGATTAGCAGGGCTCCCAAGGTCCCTTGGGAGTCCGTGTACCTGCCCTTTGTCGAATCTATCACTTAT
GCACTGGCCAGTACTGGCAACGGAACCCTGCAGATGAGGGACGGCAGATTCTTTCCTTGGAGCCGAATGG
CCTCCTGGCTGTGCACCTGTCCAATCATGCTGGGACAGATTTCTAACATGGCTCTGGTGAAGTACAAAAG
TATCCCACTGAATCCCATTGCACAGGCCGCTTCCATCATTAGAGTGGTCATGGGAATCACCGCTACAATT
TCTCCCGCAGAGTATATGAAGTGGCTGTTCTTTTTCTTTGGGGCCACCTGCCTGGTGTTCGAGTACAGTG
TGGTCTTCACAATCTTTCAAGTGGGGCTGTATGGCTTTGAATCTGTCGGGACACCTCTGGCACAGAAGGT
GGTGGTGAGGATCAAGATGCTGCGCCTGATCTTCTTTATTGCTTGGACTATGTTCCCAATCGTGTGGCTG
ATTTCACCCACCGGAGTCTGCGTGATCCACGAGAACGTGAGCGCCATTCTGTACCTGCTGGCTGACGGCC
TGTGCAAAAATACATATGGAGTGATCCTGTGGAGCACTGCCTGGGGAGTGCTGGAAGGGAAGTGGGACCC
CGCATGTCTGCCAGGGCAGGAGAAACCCGAAGCCGACGATCCTTTTGGCCTGAATCACGAGAAGAATGCC
CCTCCTAACGACGAAGTCAATATCAGAATGTTTGGAAGGGCCGCCAAGAGCAGGATCACCAGCGAGGGCG
AGTACATCCCCCTGGACCAGATCGACATCAACGTGGTGATGGTGAGCGAGCTGATTAAGGAGAACATGCC
CATGAAGCTGTACATGGAGGGCACCGTGAACAACCACCACTTCAAGTGCACATCCGAGGGCGAAGGCAAG
CCCTACGAGGGCACCCAGACCATGAGAATCAAGGTCGTCGAGGGCGGCCCTCTCCCCTTCGCCTTCGACA
TCCTGGCTACCAGCTTCATGTACGGCAGCAGAACCTTCATCAAGCACCCTCCGGGCATCCCCGACTTCTT
TAAGCAGTCCTTCCCTGAGGGCTTCACATGGGAGAGAGTCACCACATACGAAGACGGGGGCGTGCTGACC
GCTACCCAGGACACCAGCCTCCAGGACGGCTGCCTCATCTACAACGTCAAGGTTAGAGGGGTGAACTTCC
CAGCCAACGGCCCTGTGATGCAGAAGAAAACACTCGGCTGGGAGGCCTCCACCGAGACGATGTACCCTGC
TGACGGAGGACTGGAAGGCGCATGTGACATGGCTCTGAAGCTCGTGGGAGGAGGACACCTGATCTGCAAC
CTTGAGACAACATACAGATCCAAGAAACCCGCTACGAACCTCAAGATGCCCGGCGTCTACAACGTGGACC
ACAGACTGGAAAGAATCAAGGAGGCCGACGATGAGACATACGTCGAGCAGCACGAGGTGGCTGTGGCCAG
ATACTCTACTGGTGGCGCTGGTGATGGAGGTAAACAGTCCCAGCCTATTCTGAACACCAAAGAGATGGCC
CCCCAGAGTAAACCCCCTGAGGAGCTGGAAATGTCCTCAATGCCCTCCCCTGTGGCACCTCTTCCTGCAA
GAACAGAGGGCGTGATCGACATGAGGTCCATGAGTTCTATTGACTCTTTTATCTCATGCGCCACCGATTT
TCCAGAGGCTACGCGGTTTAAGTAAGAATTCGATATCAAGCTTATCGATAATCAACCTCTGGATTACAAA
ATTTGTGAAAGATTGACTGGTATTCTTAACTATGTTGCTCCTTTTACGCTATGTGGATACGCTGCTTTAA
TGCCTTTGTATCATGCTATTGCTTCCCGTATGGCTTTCATTTTCTCCTCCTTGTATAAATCCTGGTTGCT
GTCTCTTTATGAGGAGTTGTGGCCCGTTGTCAGGCAACGTGGCGTGGTGTGCACTGTGTTTGCTGACGCA
ACCCCCACTGGTTGGGGCATTGCCACCACCTGTCAGCTCCTTTCCGGGACTTTCGCTTTCCCCCTCCCTA
TTGCCACGGCGGAACTCATCGCCGCCTGCCTTGCCCGCTGCTGGACAGGGGCTCGGCTGTTGGGCACTGA
CAATTCCGTGGTGTTGTCGGGGAAATCATCGTCCTTTCCTTGGCTGCTCGCCTGTGTTGCCACCTGGATT
CTGCGCGGGACGTCCTTCTGCTACGTCCCTTCGGCCCTCAATCCAGCGGACCTTCCTTCCCGCGGCCTGC
TGCCGGCTCTGCGGCCTCTTCCGCGTCTTCGCCTTCGCCCTCAGACGAGTCGGATCTCCCTTTGGGCCGC
CTCCCCGCATCGATACCGTCGACCTCGAGACCTAGAAAAACATGGAGCAATCACAAGTAGCAATACAGCA
GCTACCAATGCTGATTGTGCCTGGCTAGAAGCACAAGAGGAGGAGGAGGTGGGTTTTCCAGTCACACCTC
AGGTACCTTTAAGACCAATGACTTACAAGGCAGCTGTAGATCTTAGCCACTTTTTAAAAGAAAAGGGGGG
ACTGGAAGGGCTAATTCACTCCCAACGAAGACAAGATATCCTTGATCTGTGGATCTACCACACACAAGGC
TACTTCCCTGATTGGCAGAACTACACACCAGGGCCAGGGATCAGATATCCACTGACCTTTGGATGGTGCT
ACAAGCTAGTACCAGTTGAGCAAGAGAAGGTAGAAGAAGCCAATGAAGGAGAGAACACCCGCTTGTTACA
CCCTGTGAGCCTGCATGGGATGGATGACCCGGAGAGAGAAGTATTAGAGTGGAGGTTTGACAGCCGCCTA
GCATTTCATCACATGGCCCGAGAGCTGCATCCGGACTGTACTGGGTCTCTCTGGTTAGACCAGATCTGAG
CCTGGGAGCTCTCTGGCTAACTAGGGAACCCACTGCTTAAGCCTCAATAAAGCTTGCCTTGAGTGCTTCA
AGTAGTGTGTGCCCGTCTGTTGTGTGACTCTGGTAACTAGAGATCCCTCAGACCCTTTTAGTCAGTGTGG
AAAATCTCTAGCAGGGCCCGTTTAAACCCGCTGATCAGCCTCGACTGTGCCTTCTAGTTGCCAGCCATCT
GTTGTTTGCCCCTCCCCCGTGCCTTCCTTGACCCTGGAAGGTGCCACTCCCACTGTCCTTTCCTAATAAA
ATGAGGAAATTGCATCGCATTGTCTGAGTAGGTGTCATTCTATTCTGGGGGGTGGGGTGGGGCAGGACAG
CAAGGGGGAGGATTGGGAAGACAATAGCAGGCATGCTGGGGATGCGGTGGGCTCTATGGCTTCTGAGGCG
GAAAGAACCAGCTGGGGCTCTAGGGGGTATCCCC
[124 nt withheld, positions 7735-7858]
C
[91 nt withheld, positions 7860-7950]
A
[49 nt withheld, positions 7952-8000]
CCTTTGACGTTGGAGTCCACGTTCTTT
[37 nt withheld, positions 8028-8064]
ACCCTATCTCGGTCTATTCTTTTGATTTATAAGGGATTTTGCCGATTTCGGCCTATTGGTTAAAAAATGA
GCTGATTTAACAAAAATTTAACGCGAATTAATTCTGTGGAATGTGTGTCAGTTAGGGTGTGGAAAGTCCC
CAGGCTCCCCAGCAGGCAGAAGTATGCAAAGCATGCATCTCAATTAGTCAGCAACCAGGTGTGGAAAGTC
CCCAGGCTCCCCAGCAGGCAGAAGTATGCAAAGCATGCATCTCAATTAGTCAGCAACCATAGTCCCGCCC
CTAACTCCGCCCATCCCGCCCCTAACTCCGCCCAGTTCCGCCCATTCTCCGCCCCATGGCTGACTAATTT
TTTTTATTTATGCAGAGGCCGAGGCCGCCTCTGCCTCTGAGCTATTCCAGAAGTAGTGAGGAGGCTTTTT
TGGAGGCCTAGGCTTTTGCAAAAAGCTCCCGGGAGCTTGTATATCCATTTTCGGATCTGATCAGCACGTG
TTGACAATTAATCATCGGCATAGTATATCGGCATAGTATAATACGACAAGGTGAGGAACTAAACCATGGC
CAAGTTGACCAGTGCCGTTCCGGTGCTCACCGCGCGCGACGTCGCCGGAGCGGTCGAGTTCTGGACCGAC
CGGCTCGGGTTCTCCCGGGACTTCGTGGAGGACGACTTCGCCGGTGTGGTCCGGGACGACGTGACCCTGT
TCATCAGCGCGGTCCAGGACCAGGTGGTGCCGGACAACACCCTGGCCTGGGTGTGGGTGCGCGGCCTGGA
CGAGCTGTACGCCGAGTGGTCGGAGGTCGTGTCCACGAACTTCCGGGACGCCTCCGGGCCGGCCATGACC
GAGATCGGCGAGCAGCCGTGGGGGCGGGAGTTCGCCCTGCGCGACCCGGCCGGCAACTGCGTGCACTTCG
TGGCCGAGGAGCAGGACTGACACGTGCTACGAGATTTCGATTCCACCGCCGCCTTCTATGAAAGGTTGGG
CTTCGGAATCGTTTTCCGGGACGCCGGCTGGATGATCCTCCAGCGCGGGGATCTCATGCTGGAGTTCTTC
GCCCACCCCAACTTGTTTATTGCAGCTTATAATGGTTACAAATAAAGCAATAGCATCACAAATTTCACAA
ATAAAGCATTTTTTTCACTGCATTCTAGTTGTGGTTTGTCCAAACTCATCAATGTATCTTATCATGTCTG
TATACCGTCGACCTCTAGCTAGAGCTTGGCGTAATCATGGTCATAGCTGTTTCCTGTGTGAAATTGTTAT
CCGCTCACAATTCCACACAACATACGAGCCGGAAGCATAAAGTGTAAAGCCTGGGGTGCCTAATGAGTGA
GCTAACTCACATTAATTGCGTTGCGCTCACTGCCCGCTTTCCAGTCGGGAAACCTGTCGTGCCAGCTGCA
TTAATGAATCGGCCAACGCGCGGGGAGAGGCGGTTTGCGTATTGGGCGCTCTTCCGCTTCCTCGCTCACT
GACTCGCTGCGCTCGGTCGTTCGGCTGCGGCGAGCGGTATCAGCTCACTCAAAGGCGGTAATACGGTTAT
CCACAGAATCAGGGGATAACGCAGGAAAGAACATGTGAGCAAAAGGCCAGCAAAAGGCCAGGAACCGTAA
AAAGGCCGCGTTGCTGGCGTTTTTCCATAGGCTCCGCCCCCCTGACGAGCATCACAAAAATCGACGCTCA
AGTCAGAGGTGGCGAAACCCGACAGGACTATAAAGATACCAGGCGTTTCCCCCTGGAAGCTCCCTCGTGC
GCTCTCCTGTTCCGACCCTGCCGCTTACCGGATACCTGTCCGCCTTTCTCCCTTCGGGAAGCGTGGCGCT
TTCTCATAGCTCACGCTGTAGGTATCTCAGTTCGGTGTAGGTCGTTCGCTCCAAGCTGGGCTGTGTGCAC
GAACCCCCCGTTCAGCCCGACCGCTGCGCCTTATCCGGTAACTATCGTCTTGAGTCCAACCCGGTAAGAC
ACGACTTATCGCCACTGGCAGCAGCCACTGGTAACAGGATTAGCAGAGCGAGGTATGTAGGCGGTGCTAC
AGAGTTCTTGAAGTGGTGGCCTAACTACGGCTACACTAGAAGAACAGTATTTGGTATCTGCGCTCTGCTG
AAGCCAGTTACCTTCGGAAAAAGAGTTGGTAGCTCTTGATCCGGCAAACAAACCACCGCTGGTAGCGGTG
GTTTTTTTGTTTGCAAGCAGCAGATTACGCGCAGAAAAAAAGGATCTCAAGAAGATCCTTTGATCTTTTC
TACGGGGTCTGACGCTCAGTGGAACGAAAACTCACGTTAAGGGATTTTGGTCATGAGATTATCAAAAAGG
ATCTTCACC
